>Addgene plasmid #16363 | pENTR FOXP3 | addgene partial sequence | sequence record 22710 | pENTR-R 5'-ATGGCTCATAACACCCCTTG-3'
TATTGTTCATGATGATATATTTTTATCTTGTGCAATGTAACATCAGAGATTTTGAGACACGGGCCAGAGC
TGCAGCTGGATGGCAAATAATGATTTTATTTTGACTGATAGTGACCTGTTCGTTGCAACAAATTGATAAG
CAATGCTTTCTTATAATGCCAACTTTGTACAAGAAAGCTGGGTCTAGATATCTCGAGGTCGACGGTATCG
ATAAGCTTGATATCGAATTCGGCTTAAGACAGTGGAAACCTCACTTCTTGGTCCCTGTGGGCACATCCAG
GGCCTATCATCCCTGCCCCCACCACCTCTGCCTCCCACCAGTTTGGCCCCTGTTCGTCCATCCTCCTTTC
CTTGATCTTGAGGTCAGGGGCCAGGTGTAGGGTTGGAACACCTGCTGGGCCTCTGGCTCCGTTTCTTGCG
GAACTCCAGCTCATCCACGGTCCACACAGCCCCCTTCTCGCTCTCCACCCGCACAAAGCACTTGTGCAGA
CTCAGGTTGTGGCGGATGGCGTTCTTCCAGGTGGCAGGATGGTTTCTGAAGAAGGCAAACATGCGTGTGA
ACCAGTGGTAGATCTCATTGAGTGTCCGCTGCTTCTCTGGAGCCTCCAGGATGGCCCAGCGGATGAGCGT
GGCGTAGGTGAAAGGGGGTCGCATGTTGTGGAACTTGAAGTAGTCCATGTTGTGGAGGAACTCTGGGAAT
GTGCTGTTTCCATGGCTACCCCACAGGTGCCTCCGGACAGCAAACAGGCTGTCAGGGGCCTCCCGGGGGC
CAGACCAGGCTGGGACGACAGGGCCTTGGCTGCCAGCAGCTACGATGCAGCAGGAGCCCTTGTCGGATGA
TGCCACAGATGAAGCCTTGGGTCAGTGCCATTTTCCCAGCCAGGTGGGCCTGCATGGCACTCAGCTTCTC
CTTCTCCAGCA
