>Addgene plasmid #16363 | pENTR FOXP3 | addgene partial sequence | sequence record 111295 | pENTR-F 5'-CTACAAACTCTTCCTGTTAGTTAG-3'
ATGATTTTATTTTGACTGATAGTGACCTGTTCGTTGCAACAAATTGATAAGCAATGCTTTTTTATAATGC
CAACTTTGTACAAAAAAGCAGGCTTCGAAGGAGATAGAACCGGTGGCGGCCGCCATGGAGCAGAAACTCA
TCTCTGAAGAGGATCTGAGCCCGGGCGGATCCCCCGGGCTGCAGGAATTCGGCTCCTGGGACAAGGACCC
GATGCCCAACCCCAGGCCTGGCAAGCCCTCGGCCCCTTCCTTGGCCCTTGGCCCATCCCCAGGAGCCTCG
CCCAGCTGGAGGGCTGCACCCAAAGCCTCAGACCTGCTGGGGGCCCGGGGCCCAGGGGGAACCTTCCAGG
GCCGAGATCTTCGAGGCGGGGCCCATGCCTCCTCTTCTTCCTTGAACCCCATGCCACCATCGCAGCTGCA
GCTGCCCACACTGCCCCTAGTCATGGTGGCACCCTCCGGGGCACGGCTGGGCCCCTTGCCCCACTTACAG
GCACTCCTCCAGGACAGGCCACATTTCATGCACCAGCTCTCAACGGTGGATGCCCACGCCCGGACCCCTG
TGCTGCAGGTGCACCCCCTGGAGAGCCCAGCCATGATCAGCCTCACACCACCCACCACCGCCACTGGGGT
CTTCTCCCTCAAGGCCCGGCCTGGCCTCCCACCTGGGATCAACGTGGCCAGCCTGGAATGGGTGTCCAGG
GAGCCGGCACTGCTCTGCACCTTCCCAAATCCCAGTGCACCCAGGAAGGACAGCACCCTTTCGGCTGTGC
CCCAGAGCTCCTACCCACTGCTGGCAAATGGTGTCTGCAAGTGGCCCGGATGTGAGAAGGTCTTCGAA
