[The description below was written by a language model from this plasmid's Addgene catalogue record.]
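Description:
pENTR FOXP3 is a Gateway entry clone built on the commercial pENTR11 backbone (about 2.2 kb without insert) and carrying the human FOXP3 coding sequence. It is maintained in E. coli as a high-copy plasmid under kanamycin selection. Although the repository lists the vector type as bacterial expression, entry vectors of this family are generally used as shuttle intermediates rather than as expression plasmids. In them, the insert sits between attL recombination sites, so that an LR recombination reaction can transfer it in a defined orientation and reading frame into any compatible destination vector, which then supplies the promoter and other host-specific elements. No feature table accompanies the record, so the att sites, the origin of replication and any promoter are not explicitly documented here and are inferred only from the named backbone.

The insert was introduced by restriction enzyme cloning and encodes FOXP3 with a Myc epitope tag fused at its N terminus, which allows the protein to be detected or immunoprecipitated with anti-Myc antibodies once it has been moved into an expression context. FOXP3 is a forkhead-family transcription factor central to regulatory T cell development and function, and mutations in it underlie the IPEX autoimmune syndrome. The associated study examined how FOXP3 cooperates with NFAT to control regulatory T cell function, so the plasmid most plausibly served as a source clone for generating tagged FOXP3 expression constructs, though the record does not state the insert size, the isoform or which destination vectors were used.
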