Addgene plasmid #16363: pENTR FOXP3
Depositing lab: Anjana Rao. Depositing organization: Boston Children's Hospital. Publication: FOXP3 controls regulatory T cell function through cooperation with NFAT. Wu Y, Borde M, Heissmeyer V, Feuerer M, Lapan AD, Stroud JC, Bates DL, Guo L, Han A, Ziegler SF, Mathis D, Benoist C, Chen L, Rao A. Cell. 2006 Jul 28. 126(2):375-87. 10.1016/j.cell.2006.05.042 PubMed 16873067.
Backbone
  Vector backbone: pENTR11
  Backbone manufacturer: Invitrogen
  Backbone size w/o insert (bp): 2200
  Vector type: Bacterial Expression
Growth in bacteria
  Bacterial resistance: Kanamycin, 50 μg/mL
  Growth temperature: 37°C
  Growth strain: DH5alpha
  Copy number: High Copy
Gene/Insert
  Gene/Insert name: FOXP3
  Species: H. sapiens (human)
  Entrez Gene: FOXP3 (a.k.a. AIID, DIETER, IPEX, JM2, PIDX, XPID)
  Tag / fusion protein: Myc (N terminal on insert)
  Cloning method: Restriction Enzyme
  Sequencing primers: 5′ pENTR-F
Terms and licenses: Academic/Nonprofit Terms; Industry Terms: Not Available to Industry
How to cite: pENTR FOXP3 was a gift from Anjana Rao (Addgene plasmid # 16363 ; http://n2t.net/addgene:16363 ; RRID:Addgene_16363)
